>Addgene plasmid #64818 | JW777 | depositor full sequence | sequence record 112038 | JW777 sequence 11326 bps
TATTAAAACTCTTAAAACCCGCCTGGCCTGTGCATAACTGTCTGGCCAGCGCACAGCCGAAGAGCTGCAA
AAAGCGCCTACCCTTCGGTCGCTGCGCTCCCTACGCCCCGCCGCTTCGCGTCGGCCTATCGCGGCCGCTG
GCCGCTCAAAAATGGCTGGCCTACGGCCAGGCAATCTACCAGGGCGCGGACAAGCCGCGCCGTCGCCACT
CGACCGCCGGCGCCCACATCAAGGCACCCTGCCTCGCGCGTTTCGGTGATGACGGTGAAAACCTCTGACA
CATGCAGCTCCCGGAGACGGTCACAGCTTGTCTGTAAGCGGATGCCGGGAGCAGACAAGCCCGTCAGGGC
GCGTCAGCGGGTGTTGGCGGGTGTCGGGGCGCAGCCATGACCCAGTCACGTAGCGATAGCGGAGTGTATA
CTGGCTTAACTATGCGGCATCAGAGCAGATTGTACTGAGAGTGCACCATATGCGGTGTGAAATACCGCAC
AGATGCGTAAGGAGAAAATACCGCATCAGGCGCTCTTCCGCTTCCTCGCTCACTGACTCGCTGCGCTCGG
TCGTTCGGCTGCGGCGAGCGGTATCAGCTCACTCAAAGGCGGTAATACGGTTATCCACAGAATCAGGGGA
TAACGCAGGAAAGAACATGTGAGCAAAAGGCCAGCAAAAGGCCAGGAACCGTAAAAAGGCCGCGTTGCTG
GCGTTTTTCCATAGGCTCCGCCCCCCTGACGAGCATCACAAAAATCGACGCTCAAGTCAGAGGTGGCGAA
ACCCGACAGGACTATAAAGATACCAGGCGTTTCCCCCTGGAAGCTCCCTCGTGCGCTCTCCTGTTCCGAC
CCTGCCGCTTACCGGATACCTGTCCGCCTTTCTCCCTTCGGGAAGCGTGGCGCTTTCTCATAGCTCACGC
TGTAGGTATCTCAGTTCGGTGTAGGTCGTTCGCTCCAAGCTGGGCTGTGTGCACGAACCCCCCGTTCAGC
CCGACCGCTGCGCCTTATCCGGTAACTATCGTCTTGAGTCCAACCCGGTAAGACACGACTTATCGCCACT
GGCAGCAGCCACTGGTAACAGGATTAGCAGAGCGAGGTATGTAGGCGGTGCTACAGAGTTCTTGAAGTGG
TGGCCTAACTACGGCTACACTAGAAGGACAGTATTTGGTATCTGCGCTCTGCTGAAGCCAGTTACCTTCG
GAAAAAGAGTTGGTAGCTCTTGATCCGGCAAACAAACCACCGCTGGTAGCGGTGGTTTTTTTGTTTGCAA
GCAGCAGATTACGCGCAGAAAAAAAGGATCTCAAGAAGATCCTTTGATCTTTTCTACGGGGTCTGACGCT
CAGTGGAACGAAAACTCACGTTAAGGGATTTTGGTCATGCATTCTAGGTACTAAAACAATTCATCCAGTA
AAATATAATATTTTATTTTCTCCCAATCAGGCTTGATCCCCAGTAAGTCAAAAAATAGCTCGACATACTG
TTCTTCCCCGATATCCTCCCTGATCGACCGGACGCAGAAGGCAATGTCATACCACTTGTCCGCCCTGCCG
CTTCTCCCAAGATCAATAAAGCCACTTACTTTGCCATCTTTCACAAAGATGTTGCTGTCTCCCAGGTCGC
CGTGGGAAAAGACAAGTTCCTCTTCGGGCTTTTCCGTCTTTAAAAAATCATACAGCTCGCGCGGATCTTT
AAATGGAGTGTCTTCTTCCCAGTTTTCGCAATCCACATCGGCCAGATCGTTATTCAGTAAGTAATCCAAT
TCGGCTAAGCGGCTGTCTAAGCTATTCGTATAGGGACAATCCGATATGTCGATGGAGTGAAAGAGCCTGA
TGCACTCCGCATACAGCTCGATAATCTTTTCAGGGCTTTGTTCATCTTCATACTCTTCCGAGCAAAGGAC
GCCATCGGCCTCACTCATGAGCAGATTGCTCCAGCCATCATGCCGTTCAAAGTGCAGGACCTTTGGAACA
GGCAGCTTTCCTTCCAGCCATAGCATCATGTCCTTTTCCCGTTCCACATCATAGGTGGTCCCTTTATACC
GGCTGTCCGTCATTTTTAAATATAGGTTTTCATTTTCTCCCACCAGCTTATATACCTTAGCAGGAGACAT
TCCTTCCGTATCTTTTACGCAGCGGTATTTTTCGATCAGTTTTTTCAATTCCGGTGATATTCTCATTTTA
GCCATTTATTATTTCCTTCCTCTTTTCTACAGTATTTAAAGATACCCCAAGAAGCTAATTATAACAAGAC
GAACTCCAATTCACTGTTCCTTGCATTCTAAAACCTTAAATACCAGAAAACAGCTTTTTCAAAGTTGTTT
TCAAAGTTGGCGTATAACATAGTATCGACGGAGCCGATTTTGAAACCGCGGTGATCACAGGCAGCAACGC
TCTGTCATCGTTACAATCAACATGCTACCCTCCGCGAGATCATCCGTGTTTCAAACCCGGCAGCTTAGTT
GCCGTTCTTCCGAATAGCATCGGTAACATGAGCAAAGTCTGCCGCCTTACAACGGCTCTCCCGCTGACGC
CGTCCCGGACTGATGGGCTGCCTGTATCGAGTGGTGATTTTGTGCCGAGCTGCCGGTCGGGGAGCTGTTG
GCTGGCTGGTGGCAGGATATATTGTGGTGTAAACAAATTGACGCTTAGACAACTTAATAACACATTGCGG
ACGTTTTTAATGTACTGAATTAACGCCGAATTAATTCGGGGGATCTGGATTTTAGTACTGGATTTTGGTT
TTAGGAATTAGAAATTTTATTGATAGAAGTATTTTACAAATACAAATACATACTAAGGGTTTCTTATATG
CTCAACACATGAGCGAAACCCTATAGGAACCCTAATTCCCTTATCTGGGAACTACTCACACATTATTATG
GAGAAACTCGAGCTTGTCGATCGACTCTAGCTAGAGGATCGATCCGAACCCCAGAGTCCCGCTCAGAAGA
ACTCGTCAAGAAGGCGATAGAAGGCGATGCGCTGCGAATCGGGAGCGGCGATACCGTAAAGCACGAGGAA
GCGGTCAGCCCATTCGCCGCCAAGCTCTTCAGCAATATCACGGGTAGCCAACGCTATGTCCTGATAGCGG
TCCGCCACACCCAGCCGGCCACAGTCGATGAATCCAGAAAAGCGGCCATTTTCCACCATGATATTCGGCA
AGCAGGCATCGCCATGTGTCACGACGAGATCCTCGCCGTCGGGCATGCGCGCCTTGAGCCTGGCGAACAG
TTCGGCTGGCGCGAGCCCCTGATGCTCTTCGTCCAGATCATCCTGATCGACAAGACCGGCTTCCATCCGA
GTACGTGCTCGCTCGATGCGATGTTTCGCTTGGTGGTCGAATGGGCAGGTAGCCGGATCAAGCGTATGCA
GCCGCCGCATTGCATCAGCCATGATGGATACTTTCTCGGCAGGAGCAAGGTGAGATGACAGGAGATCCTG
CCCCGGCACTTCGCCCAATAGCAGCCAGTCCCTTCCCGCTTCAGTGACAACGTCGAGCACAGCTGCGCAA
GGAACGCCCGTCGTGGCCAGCCACGATAGCCGCGCTGCCTCGTCCTGGAGTTCATTCAGGGCACCGGACA
GGTCGGTCTTGACAAAAAGAACCGGGCGCCCCTGCGCTGACAGCCGGAACACGGCGGCATCAGAGCAGCC
GATTGTCTGTTGTGCCCAGTCATAGCCGAATAGCCTCTCCACCCAAGCGGCCGGAGAACCTGCGTGCAAT
CCATCTTGTTCAATCCCCATGGTCGATCGACAGATCTGCGAAAGCTCGAGTGCAGATTATTTGGATTGAG
AGTGAATATGAGACTCTAATTGGATACCGAGGGGAATTTATGGAACGTCAGTGGAGCATTTTTGACAAGA
AATATTTGCTAGCTGATAGTGACCTTAGGCGACTTTTGAACGCGCAATAATGGTTTCTGACGTATGTGCT
TAGCTCATTAAACTCCAGAAACCCGCGGCTGAGTGGCTCCTTCAACGTTGCGGTTCTGTCAGTTCCAAAC
GTAAAACGGCTTGTCCCGCGTCATCGGCGGGGGTCATAACGTGACTCCCTTAATTCTCCGCTCATGATCC
CACCATGTTGGCAAGCTGCTCTAGCCAATACGCAAACCGCCTCTCCCCGCGCGTTGGCCGATTCATTAAT
GCAGCTGGCACGACAGGTTTCCCGACTGGAAAGCGGGCAGTGAGCGCAACGCAATTAATGTGAGTTAGCT
CACTCATTAGGCACCCCAGGCTTTACACTTTATGCTTCCGGCTCGTATGTTGTGTGGAATTGTGAGCGGA
TAACAATTTCACACAGGAAACAGCTATGACCATGATTACGAATTCGGGTCCCCAGATTAGCCTTTTCAAT
TTCAGAAAGAATGCTAACCCACAGATGGTTAGAGAGGCTTACGCAGCAGGTCTCATCAAGACGATCTACC
CGAGCAATAATCTCCAGGAAATCAAATACCTTCCCAAGAAGGTTAAAGATGCAGTCAAAAGATTCAGGAC
TAACTGCATCAAGAACACAGAGAAAGATATATTTCTCAAGATCAGAAGTACTATTCCAGTATGGACGATT
CAAGGCTTGCTTCACAAACCAAGGCAAGTAATAGAGATTGGAGTCTCTAAAAAGGTAGTTCCCACTGAAT
CAAAGGCCATGGAGTCAAAGATTCAAATAGAGGACCTAACAGAACTCGCCGTAAAGACTGGCGAACAGTT
CATACAGAGTCTCTTACGACTCAATGACAAGAAGAAAATCTTCGTCAACATGGTGGAGCACGACACACTT
GTCTACTCCAAAAATATCAAAGATACAGTCTCAGAAGACCAAAGGGCAATTGAGACTTTTCAACAAAGGG
TAATATCCGGAAACCTCCTCGGATTCCATTGCCCAGCTATCTGTCACTTTATTGTGAAGATAGTGGAAAA
GGAAGGTGGCTCCTACAAATGCCATCATTGCGATAAAGGAAAGGCCATCGTTGAAGATGCCTCTGCCGAC
AGTGGTCCCAAAGATGGACCCCCACCCACGAGGAGCATCGTGGAAAAAGAAGACGTTCCAACCACGTCTT
CAAAGCAAGTGGATTGATGTGATATCTCCACTGACGTAAGGGATGACGCACAATCCCACTATCCTTCGCA
AGACCCTTCCTCTATATAAGGAAGTTCATTTCATTTGGAGAGAACACGGGGGACGAGCTCATGTCCGGTT
ATGTAAACAATCCGGAAGCGACCAACGCCTTGATTGACAAGGATGGATGGCTACATTCTGGAGACATAGC
TTACTGGGACGAAGACGAACACTTCTTCATCGTTGACCGCCTGAAGTCTCTGATTAAGTACAAAGGCTAT
CAGGTGGCTCCCGCTGAATTGGAATCCATCTTGCTCCAACACCCCAACATCTTCGACGCAGGTGTCGCAG
GTCTTCCCGACGATGACGCCGGTGAACTTCCCGCCGCCGTTGTTGTTTTGGAGCACGGAAAGACGATGAC
GGAAAAAGAGATCGTGGATTACGTCGCCAGTCAAGTAACAACCGCGAAAAAGTTGCGCGGAGGAGTTGTG
TTTGTGGACGAAGTACCGAAAGGTCTTACCGGAAAACTCGACGCAAGAAAAATCAGAGAGATCCTCATAA
AGGCCAAGAAGGGCGGAAAGATCGCCGTGGGAGGTGGCTCATCTGGCGGAGGTCAGATCTCGTACGCGTC
CCGGGGCGGTACCATGATGCTTGCGGTGGAAGATGTGTTAAGCGAACTCGCCGGAGAAGAAAGGAACGAG
AGAGGATTGCCACCTGGCTTCCGGTTTCACCCGACGGACGAAGAGCTCATTACCTTCTACTTAGCTTCCA
AAATCTTCCATGGTGGTCTCTCCGGCATTCACATTTCCGAAGTTGATCTCAACCGCTGTGAACCTTGGGA
GCTACCAGAAATGGCGAAGATGGGAGAGAGAGAGTGGTACTTTTATAGTCTAAGGGACAGGAAATATCCG
ACAGGTTTGAGGACTAACAGAGCAACTACTGCTGGATACTGGAAAGCTACCGGCAAAGATAAGGAAGTCT
TCTCCGGCGGAGGAGGACAGCTTGTTGGGATGAAGAAGACGTTGGTGTTCTACAAAGGTAGGGCTCCACG
TGGCCTCAAGACTAAGTGGGTCATGCATGAGTATCGCCTCGAAAACGACCATTCACACCGCCACACGTGT
AAGGAGGAATGGGTGATTTGCAGAGTGTTCAATAAAACAGGAGACAGAAAAAATGTTGGATTAATCCATA
ACCAAATCAGCTACCTTCATAACCATTCACTCTCAACAACACATCATCATCATCATGAAGCCTTACCTTT
GCTTATAGAACCTTCCAACAAAACCCTAACCAACTTCCCATCACTACTCTACGATGATCCACACCAAAAC
TACAATAATAACAACTTCCTTCATGGATCATCAGGCCACAACATCGACGAGCTCAAAGCCTTAATCAACC
CTGTCGTCTCTCAGCTCAACGGTATCATCTTTCCTTCAGGGAACAACAACAACGACGAAGACGACTTCGA
CTTTAACCTCGGCGTGAAAACAGAGCAGTCTTCGAACGGTAACGAAATTGACGTACGAGATTACTTGGAG
AACCCTCTGTTTCAGGAAGCGAGTTATGGTCTGTTGGGTTTTTCGTCTTCTCCTGGACCTCTTCACATGC
TACTAGATTCTCCATGTCCTTTAGGATTCCAGCTGTAGGGATCCAACAAATGGACTACAAGGACGACGAC
GACAAATTAATTAACTGGTCTCACCCACAGTTCGAGAAGCTCGAGTAGTCGACCTGCAGAGCTTTCGTTC
GTATCATCGGTTTCGACAACGTTCGTCAAGTTCAATGCATCAGTTTCATTGCGCACACACCAGAATCCTA
CTGAGTTCGAGTATTATGGCATTGGGAAACATGTTTTTCTTGTACCATTTGTTGTGCTTGTAATTTACTG
TGTTTTTTATTCGGTTTTCGCTATCGAACTGTGAAATGGAAATGGATGGAGAAGAGTTAATGAATGATAT
GGTCCTTTTGTTCATTCTCAAATTAATATTATTTGTTTTTTCTCTTATTTGTTGTGTGTTGAATTTGAAA
ATATAAGAGATATGCAAACATTTTGTTTTGAGTAAAAATGTGTCAAATCGTGGCCTCTAATGACCGAAGT
TAATATGAGGAGTAAAACACTTGTAGTTGTACCATTATGCTTATTCACTAGGCAACAAATATATTTTCAG
ACCTAGAAAAGCTGCAAATGTTACTGAATACAAGTATGTCCTCTTGTGTTTTAGACATTTATGAACTTTC
CTTTATGTAATTTTCCAGAATCCTTGTCAGATTCTAATCATTGCTTTATAATTATAGTTATACTCATGGA
TTTGTAGTTGAGTATGAAAATATTTTTTAATGCATTTTATGACTTGCCAATTGATTGACAACATGCATCA
AGCTTGGCACTGGCCGTCGTTTTACAACGTCGTGACTGGGAAAACCCTGGCGTTACCCAACTTAATCGCC
TTGCAGCACATCCCCCTTTCGCCAGCTGGCGTAATAGCGAAGAGGCCCGCACCGATCGCCCTTCCCAACA
GTTGCGCAGCCTGAATGGCGAATGCTAGAGCAGCTTGAGCTTGGATCAGATTGTCGTTTCCCGCCTTCAG
TTTAAACTATCAGTGTTTGACAGGATATATTGGCGGGTAAACCTAAGAGAAAAGAGCGTTTATTAGAATA
ACGGATATTTAAAAGGGCGTGAAAAGGTTTATCCGTTCGTCCATTTGTATGTGCATGCCAACCACAGGGT
TCCCCTCGGGATCAAAGTACTTTGATCCAACCCCTCCGCTGCTATAGTGCAGTCGGCTTCTGACGTTCAG
TGCAGCCGTCTTCTGAAAACGACATGTCGCACAAGTCCTAAGTTACGCGACAGGCTGCCGCCCTGCCCTT
TTCCTGGCGTTTTCTTGTCGCGTGTTTTAGTCGCATAAAGTAGAATACTTGCGACTAGAACCGGAGACAT
TACGCCATGAACAAGAGCGCCGCCGCTGGCCTGCTGGGCTATGCCCGCGTCAGCACCGACGACCAGGACT
TGACCAACCAACGGGCCGAACTGCACGCGGCCGGCTGCACCAAGCTGTTTTCCGAGAAGATCACCGGCAC
CAGGCGCGACCGCCCGGAGCTGGCCAGGATGCTTGACCACCTACGCCCTGGCGACGTTGTGACAGTGACC
AGGCTAGACCGCCTGGCCCGCAGCACCCGCGACCTACTGGACATTGCCGAGCGCATCCAGGAGGCCGGCG
CGGGCCTGCGTAGCCTGGCAGAGCCGTGGGCCGACACCACCACGCCGGCCGGCCGCATGGTGTTGACCGT
GTTCGCCGGCATTGCCGAGTTCGAGCGTTCCCTAATCATCGACCGCACCCGGAGCGGGCGCGAGGCCGCC
AAGGCCCGAGGCGTGAAGTTTGGCCCCCGCCCTACCCTCACCCCGGCACAGATCGCGCACGCCCGCGAGC
TGATCGACCAGGAAGGCCGCACCGTGAAAGAGGCGGCTGCACTGCTTGGCGTGCATCGCTCGACCCTGTA
CCGCGCACTTGAGCGCAGCGAGGAAGTGACGCCCACCGAGGCCAGGCGGCGCGGTGCCTTCCGTGAGGAC
GCATTGACCGAGGCCGACGCCCTGGCGGCCGCCGAGAATGAACGCCAAGAGGAACAAGCATGAAACCGCA
CCAGGACGGCCAGGACGAACCGTTTTTCATTACCGAAGAGATCGAGGCGGAGATGATCGCGGCCGGGTAC
GTGTTCGAGCCGCCCGCGCACGTCTCAACCGTGCGGCTGCATGAAATCCTGGCCGGTTTGTCTGATGCCA
AGCTGGCGGCCTGGCCGGCCAGCTTGGCCGCTGAAGAAACCGAGCGCCGCCGTCTAAAAAGGTGATGTGT
ATTTGAGTAAAACAGCTTGCGTCATGCGGTCGCTGCGTATATGATGCGATGAGTAAATAAACAAATACGC
AAGGGGAACGCATGAAGGTTATCGCTGTACTTAACCAGAAAGGCGGGTCAGGCAAGACGACCATCGCAAC
CCATCTAGCCCGCGCCCTGCAACTCGCCGGGGCCGATGTTCTGTTAGTCGATTCCGATCCCCAGGGCAGT
GCCCGCGATTGGGCGGCCGTGCGGGAAGATCAACCGCTAACCGTTGTCGGCATCGACCGCCCGACGATTG
ACCGCGACGTGAAGGCCATCGGCCGGCGCGACTTCGTAGTGATCGACGGAGCGCCCCAGGCGGCGGACTT
GGCTGTGTCCGCGATCAAGGCAGCCGACTTCGTGCTGATTCCGGTGCAGCCAAGCCCTTACGACATATGG
GCCACCGCCGACCTGGTGGAGCTGGTTAAGCAGCGCATTGAGGTCACGGATGGAAGGCTACAAGCGGCCT
TTGTCGTGTCGCGGGCGATCAAAGGCACGCGCATCGGCGGTGAGGTTGCCGAGGCGCTGGCCGGGTACGA
GCTGCCCATTCTTGAGTCCCGTATCACGCAGCGCGTGAGCTACCCAGGCACTGCCGCCGCCGGCACAACC
GTTCTTGAATCAGAACCCGAGGGCGACGCTGCCCGCGAGGTCCAGGCGCTGGCCGCTGAAATTAAATCAA
AACTCATTTGAGTTAATGAGGTAAAGAGAAAATGAGCAAAAGCACAAACACGCTAAGTGCCGGCCGTCCG
AGCGCACGCAGCAGCAAGGCTGCAACGTTGGCCAGCCTGGCAGACACGCCAGCCATGAAGCGGGTCAACT
TTCAGTTGCCGGCGGAGGATCACACCAAGCTGAAGATGTACGCGGTACGCCAAGGCAAGACCATTACCGA
GCTGCTATCTGAATACATCGCGCAGCTACCAGAGTAAATGAGCAAATGAATAAATGAGTAGATGAATTTT
AGCGGCTAAAGGAGGCGGCATGGAAAATCAAGAACAACCAGGCACCGACGCCGTGGAATGCCCCATGTGT
GGAGGAACGGGCGGTTGGCCAGGCGTAAGCGGCTGGGTTGTCTGCCGGCCCTGCAATGGCACTGGAACCC
CCAAGCCCGAGGAATCGGCGTGACGGTCGCAAACCATCCGGCCCGGTACAAATCGGCGCGGCGCTGGGTG
ATGACCTGGTGGAGAAGTTGAAGGCCGCGCAGGCCGCCCAGCGGCAACGCATCGAGGCAGAAGCACGCCC
CGGTGAATCGTGGCAAGCGGCCGCTGATCGAATCCGCAAAGAATCCCGGCAACCGCCGGCAGCCGGTGCG
CCGTCGATTAGGAAGCCGCCCAAGGGCGACGAGCAACCAGATTTTTTCGTTCCGATGCTCTATGACGTGG
GCACCCGCGATAGTCGCAGCATCATGGACGTGGCCGTTTTCCGTCTGTCGAAGCGTGACCGACGAGCTGG
CGAGGTGATCCGCTACGAGCTTCCAGACGGGCACGTAGAGGTTTCCGCAGGGCCGGCCGGCATGGCCAGT
GTGTGGGATTACGACCTGGTACTGATGGCGGTTTCCCATCTAACCGAATCCATGAACCGATACCGGGAAG
GGAAGGGAGACAAGCCCGGCCGCGTGTTCCGTCCACACGTTGCGGACGTACTCAAGTTCTGCCGGCGAGC
CGATGGCGGAAAGCAGAAAGACGACCTGGTAGAAACCTGCATTCGGTTAAACACCACGCACGTTGCCATG
CAGCGTACGAAGAAGGCCAAGAACGGCCGCCTGGTGACGGTATCCGAGGGTGAAGCCTTGATTAGCCGCT
ACAAGATCGTAAAGAGCGAAACCGGGCGGCCGGAGTACATCGAGATCGAGCTAGCTGATTGGATGTACCG
CGAGATCACAGAAGGCAAGAACCCGGACGTGCTGACGGTTCACCCCGATTACTTTTTGATCGATCCCGGC
ATCGGCCGTTTTCTCTACCGCCTGGCACGCCGCGCCGCAGGCAAGGCAGAAGCCAGATGGTTGTTCAAGA
CGATCTACGAACGCAGTGGCAGCGCCGGAGAGTTCAAGAAGTTCTGTTTCACCGTGCGCAAGCTGATCGG
GTCAAATGACCTGCCGGAGTACGATTTGAAGGAGGAGGCGGGGCAGGCTGGCCCGATCCTAGTCATGCGC
TACCGCAACCTGATCGAGGGCGAAGCATCCGCCGGTTCCTAATGTACGGAGCAGATGCTAGGGCAAATTG
CCCTAGCAGGGGAAAAAGGTCGAAAAGGTCTCTTTCCTGTGGATAGCACGTACATTGGGAACCCAAAGCC
GTACATTGGGAACCGGAACCCGTACATTGGGAACCCAAAGCCGTACATTGGGAACCGGTCACACATGTAA
GTGACTGATATAAAAGAGAAAAAAGGCGATTTTTCCGCCTAAAACTCTTTAAAACT
Features (pLannotate 1.2.2; 23 found; start..end, strand, type, name):
    239..278     +  CDS            rop (fragment): Rop protein, which maintains plasmids at low copy number; rop
    380..520     +  misc_feature   bom: basis of mobility region from pBR322
    706..1294    -  rep_origin     ori: high-copy-number ColE1/pMB1/pBR322/pUC origin of replication
   1381..2175    -  CDS            KanR: aminoglycoside phosphotransferase; aphA-3; confers resistance to kanamycin
   2600..2624    +  misc_feature   LB T-DNA repeat: left border repeat from nopaline C58 T-DNA
   2702..2876    -  polyA_signal   CaMV poly(A) signal: cauliflower mosaic virus polyadenylation signal
   2933..3725    -  CDS            NeoR/KanR (fragment): aminoglycoside phosphotransferase from Tn5; aph(3')-II (or nptII); confers resistance to neomycin, kanamycin, and G418 (Geneticin®)
   3761..3944    -  promoter       NOS promoter: nopaline synthase promoter NOS promoter
   4085..4173    +  CDS            lacI (fragment): lac repressor; lacI; The lac repressor binds to the lac operator to inhibit transcription in E. coli. This inhibition can be relieved by adding lactose or isopropyl-β-D-thiogalactopyranoside (IPTG).
   4186..4207    +  protein_bind   CAP binding site: CAP binding activates transcription in the presence of cAMP. E. coli catabolite activator protein
   4222..4252    +  promoter       lac promoter: promoter for the E. coli lac operon
   4256..4278    +  protein_bind   lac operator (fragment): The lac repressor binds to the lac operator to inhibit transcription in E. coli. This inhibition can be relieved by adding lactose or isopropyl-β-D-thiogalactopyranoside (IPTG). lac repressor encoded by lacI
   4811..5152    +  promoter       CaMV 35S promoter: strong constitutive promoter from cauliflower mosaic virus
   5171..5629    +  CDS            luciferase (fragment): firefly luciferase; luc+; enhanced luc+ version of the luciferase gene
   5684..6685    +  CDS            NAC031: NAC31_ARATH - Also known as CUC3, NAC368. Experimental evidence at protein level: Swiss-Prot protein existence level 1. Transcription activator. Involved in molecular mechanisms regulating shoot apical meristem (SAM) formation during embryogenesis and organ separation. Required for axillary meristem initiation and separation of the meristem from the main stem. May act as an inhibitor of cell division. From Arabidopsis thaliana (Mouse-ear cress).
   6700..6725    +  CDS            5xFLAG (fragment): five tandem FLAG® epitope tags
   6780..7421    +  terminator     E9 terminator: terminator and polyadenylation signal from the pea rbcS-E9 gene
   7428..7582    +  CDS            lacZα (fragment): LacZα fragment of β-galactosidase; lacZ fragment
   7648..7672    +  misc_feature   RB T-DNA repeat: right border repeat from nopaline C58 T-DNA
   8011..8412    +  CDS            Y4CG_SINFN (fragment): Protein inferred from homology: Swiss-Prot protein existence level 3. From Sinorhizobium fredii (strain NBRC 101917 / NGR234).
   8972..9601    +  CDS            pVS1 StaA: stability protein from the Pseudomonas plasmid pVS1 (Heeb et al., 2000)
  10034..11102   +  CDS            pVS1 RepA (fragment): replication protein from the Pseudomonas plasmid pVS1 (Heeb et al., 2000)
  11168..36      +  rep_origin     pVS1 oriV (across the origin): origin of replication for the Pseudomonas plasmid pVS1 (Heeb et al., 2000)
