[The description below was written by a language model from this plasmid's Addgene catalogue record and pLannotate feature annotations shown in this document.]
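Description:
JW777 is a plant binary vector built on JW772, a pCAMBIA2300 derivative, and carries Arabidopsis thaliana CUC3 (CUP SHAPED COTYLEDON3, a NAC-domain transcription factor also called NAC031/ANAC031) fused to the C-terminal portion of firefly luciferase. The backbone has the usual pCAMBIA dual-host arrangement. A ColE1/pBR322-type origin with the bom mobilisation region supports propagation in E. coli. The pVS1 oriV, RepA and StaA functions provide replication and stable maintenance in Agrobacterium. Bacterial selection is by kanamycin through an aphA-3 aminoglycoside phosphotransferase gene located outside the T-DNA.

Between the nopaline-type left and right T-DNA borders there are two cassettes. Near the left border, a NOS promoter drives an nptII (NeoR/KanR) gene ending in the CaMV polyadenylation signal, providing kanamycin selection of transformed plant cells. The expression cassette uses the CaMV 35S promoter for strong constitutive transcription of a luciferase fragment of roughly 460 bp. This is followed on the same strand by the full CUC3 coding sequence, so the luciferase half sits at the N-terminal end of the fusion. A short match to a FLAG epitope repeat lies just downstream of CUC3, and the pea rbcS-E9 terminator closes the unit. Remnants of the lac promoter/operator and lacZα flank the cassette, left over from the original multiple cloning site.

The stated purpose is "BiFC CUC3", although the tag is a luciferase half, which points to a split-luciferase complementation readout rather than fluorescence. In such assays the construct is co-expressed with a partner protein carrying the complementary N-terminal luciferase fragment, and light emission reports interaction. The associated publication concerns miRNA-regulated protein complexes that control leaf complexity.
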