Addgene plasmid #64818: JW777
Purpose: BiFC CUC3
Depositing lab: Detlef Weigel. Depositing organization: Max Planck Institute for Developmental Biology. Publication: Temporal control of leaf complexity by miRNA-regulated licensing of protein complexes. Rubio-Somoza I, Zhou CM, Confraria A, Martinho C, von Born P, Baena-Gonzalez E, Wang JW, Weigel D. Curr Biol. 2014 Nov 17;24(22):2714-9. doi: 10.1016/j.cub.2014.09.058. Epub 2014 Nov 6. PubMed 25448000.
Backbone
  Vector backbone: JW772 (pCAMBIA2300)
Growth in bacteria
  Bacterial resistance: Kanamycin, 50 μg/mL
  Growth temperature: 37°C
  Growth strain: DH5alpha
  Copy number: Unknown
Gene/Insert
  Gene/Insert name: CUC3
  Species: A. thaliana (mustard weed)
  Entrez Gene: CUC3 (a.k.a. AT1G76420, ANAC031, Arabidopsis NAC domain containing protein 31, CUP SHAPED COTYLEDON3, F15M4.8, NAC368)
  Tag / fusion protein: C-terminal domain Firefly
Terms and licenses: Academic/Nonprofit Terms; Industry Terms: Not Available to Industry
How to cite: JW777 was a gift from Detlef Weigel (Addgene plasmid # 64818 ; http://n2t.net/addgene:64818 ; RRID:Addgene_64818)
