>Addgene plasmid #64818 | JW777 | addgene partial sequence | sequence record 122812 | 35S-promoter 5'-CTATCCTTCGCAAGACCCTTC-3'
TTTGGAGAGAACACGGGGGACGAGCTCATGTCCGGTTATGTAAACAATCCGGAAGCGACCAACGCCTTGA
TTGACAAGGATGGATGGCTACATTCTGGAGACATAGCTTACTGGGACGAAGACGAACACTTCTTCATCGT
TGACCGCCTGAAGTCTCTGATTAAGTACAAAGGCTATCAGGTGGCTCCCGCTGAATTGGAATCCATCTTG
CTCCAACACCCCAACATCTTCGACGCAGGTGTCGCAGGTCTTCCCGACGATGACGCCGGTGAACTTCCCG
CCGCCGTTGTTGTTTTGGAGCACGGAAAGACGATGACGGAAAAAGAGATCGTGGATTACGTCGCCAGTCA
AGTAACAACCGCGAAAAAGTTGCGCGGAGGAGTTGTGTTTGTGGACGAAGTACCGAAAGGTCTTACCGGA
AAACTCGACGCAAGAAAAATCAGAGAGATCCTCATAAAGGCCAAGAAGGGCGGAAAGATCGCCGTGGGAG
GTGGCTCATCTGGCGGAGGTCAGATCTCGTACGCGTCCCGGGGCGGTACCATGATGCTTGCGGTGGAAGA
TGTGTTAAGCGAACTCGCCGGAGAAGAAAGGAACGAGAGAGGATTGCCACCTGGCTTCCGGTTTCACCCG
ACGGACGAAGAGCTCATTACCTTCTACTTAGCTTCCAAAATCTTCCATGGTGGTCTCTCCGGCATTCACA
TTTCCGAAGTTGATCTCAACCGCTGTGAACCTTGGGAGCTACCAGAAATGGCGAAGATGGGAGAGAGAGA
GTGGTACTTTTATAGTCTAAGGGACAGGAAATATCCGACAGGTTTGAGGACTAACAGAGCAACTACTGCT
GGATACTGGAAAGCTACCGGCAAAGATAAGGAAGTCTTCTCCGGCGGAGGAGGACAGCTTGTTGGGATGA
AGAAGACGTTGGTGTTCTACAAAGGTAGGGCTCCACGTGGCCTCAAGACTAAGTGGGTCATGCATGAGTA
TCGCCTCGAAA
