>Addgene plasmid #64818 | JW777 | addgene partial sequence | sequence record 125240 | E9-term-R 5'-GTAGGATTCTGGTGTGTGCG-3'
TTGAACTTGACGAACGTTGTCGAAACCGATGATACGAACGAAAGCTCTGCAGGTCGACTACTCGAGCTTC
TCGAACTGTGGGTGAGACCAGTTAATTAATTTGTCGTCGTCGTCCTTGTAGTCCATTTGTTGGATCCCTA
CAGCTGGAATCCTAAAGGACATGGAGAATCTAGTAGCATGTGAAGAGGTCCAGGAGAAGACGAAAAACCC
AACAGACCATAACTCGCTTCCTGAAACAGAGGGTTCTCCAAGTAATCTCGTACGTCAATTTCGTTACCGT
TCGAAGACTGCTCTGTTTTCACGCCGAGGTTAAAGTCGAAGTCGTCTTCGTCGTTGTTGTTGTTCCCTGA
AGGAAAGATGATACCGTTGAGCTGAGAGACGACAGGGTTGATTAAGGCTTTGAGCTCGTCGATGTTGTGG
CCTGATGATCCATGAAGGAAGTTGTTATTATTGTAGTTTTGGTGTGGATCATCGTAGAGTAGTGATGGGA
AGTTGGTTAGGGTTTTGTTGGAAGGTTCTATAAGCAAAGGTAAGGCTTCATGATGATGATGATGTGTTGT
TGAGAGTGAATGGTTATGAAGGTAGCTGATTTGGTTATGGATTAATCCAACATTTTTTCTGTCTCCTGTT
TTATTGAACACTCTGCAAATCACCCATTCCTCCTTACACGTGTGGCGGTGTGAATGGTCGTTTTCGAGGC
GATACTCATGCATGACCCACTTAGTCTTGAGGCCACGTGGAGCCCTACCTTTGTAGAACACCAACGTCTT
CTTCATCCCAACAAGCTGTCCTCCTCCGCCGGAGAAGACTTCCTTATCTTTGCCGGTAGCTTTCCAGTAT
CCAGCAGTAGTTGCTCTGTTAGTCCTCAAACCTGTCGGATATTTCCTGTCCCTTAGACTATAAAAGTACC
ACTCTCTCTCTCCCATCTTCGCCATTTCTGGTAGCTCCCAAGGTTCACAGCGGTTGAGATCAACTTCGGA
AATGTGAATGCCGGAGAGACCACCATGGAAGATTTTGGAAGCTAAGTAGAAGGTAATGAGCTCTTCGTCC
GTCGGGTGAAACCGGAAGCCAGGTGGCAATCCTCTCTCGTTCCTTTCTTCTCCGGCGAGTTCGCTTAA
